Addgene plasmid #237937: TRBV12-5
Purpose: Encodes TRBV12-5 allele and TRAC to generate TCRs via cloning
Depositing lab: Michael Birnbaum. Depositing organization: Massachusetts Institute of Technology. Publication: Scalable TCR synthesis and screening enable antigen reactivity mapping in vitiligo. Gaglione SA, Mukkamala RS, Krishna C, Smith BE, Wadsworth MH 2nd, Jelinsky SA, Perez CR, Schmidt-Hong L, Katz EL, Gellatly KJ, Ali LR, Shen J, Holec PV, Zhao QH, Chan AO, Xu EJK, Kravarik KM, Guzova JA, Dobson CS, Singh H, Garber M, Dougan M, Dougan SK, Harris JE, Winkler A, Birnbaum ME. Immunity. 2026 Feb 10;59(2):477-493.e9. doi: 10.1016/j.immuni.2026.01.001. Epub 2026 Jan 28. PubMed 41610844.
Backbone
  Vector backbone: pGGA-select
  Backbone manufacturer: Addgene Plasmid #195714
  Backbone size w/o insert (bp): 2518
  Vector type: Synthetic Biology
Growth in bacteria
  Bacterial resistance: Chloramphenicol, 25 μg/mL
  Growth temperature: 37°C
  Growth strain: DH5alpha
  Copy number: High Copy
Gene/Insert
  Gene/Insert name: TRBV12-5-TRAC
  Species: H. sapiens (human)
  Insert size (bp): 406
  Mutation: None
  Entrez Gene: TRBV12-5 (a.k.a. TCRBV12S5, TCRBV8S3, TRBV125)
  Cloning method: Unknown
Terms and licenses: Academic/Nonprofit Terms; Industry Terms: Not Available to Industry
Depositor comments: Please visit https://doi.org/10.1101/2025.04.24.649726 for bioRxiv preprint.
How to cite: TRBV12-5 was a gift from Michael Birnbaum (Addgene plasmid # 237937 ; http://n2t.net/addgene:237937 ; RRID:Addgene_237937)
