[The description below was written by a language model from this plasmid's Addgene catalogue record and pLannotate feature annotations shown in this document.]
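Description:
TRBV12-5 is a small bacterial cloning plasmid (about 2.9 kb in the sequenced record) built on the pGGA-select backbone and classed as a synthetic biology vector. It serves as a parts donor rather than an expression construct. It is maintained in E. coli at high copy from a ColE1/pUC-type origin and is selected with chloramphenicol through a cat (chloramphenicol acetyltransferase) gene driven by its native cat promoter. A short fragment of the AmpR promoter is also detected, but no ampicillin resistance gene is annotated. T7 and SP6 phage promoters flank the insert region facing inward, as is common in cloning backbones. No mammalian promoter, polyadenylation signal or viral element is annotated.

The payload is a human TRBV12-5-TRAC insert, which combines a T cell receptor beta-chain variable gene segment with the constant region of the TCR alpha chain. In the feature table, a roughly 320 bp V-region coding fragment lies just downstream of the SP6 promoter. It is followed after a short unannotated gap by a TRAC coding sequence that runs across the numbering origin of the circular map. The automated annotation labels the V segment as TRBV12-4. This probably reflects the close similarity among TRBV12 family members, and the catalogue entry identifies it as the TRBV12-5 allele with no mutations. The listed insert size of 406 bp is smaller than the combined span of the two annotated coding features, so that figure may not cover the whole cassette.

The stated purpose is to supply the TRBV12-5 allele and TRAC as pre-made pieces for building full TCRs by cloning, in connection with work on scalable TCR synthesis and antigen reactivity screening. The record lists the cloning method as unknown and does not annotate the assembly junctions.
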