Features (pLannotate 1.2.2; 8 found; start..end, strand, type, name):
    437..455     -  promoter       T7 promoter: promoter for bacteriophage T7 RNA polymerase
    465..522     +  promoter       AmpR promoter (fragment): bla
    569..1225    -  CDS            cat: CAT_ECOLX - Experimental evidence at protein level: Swiss-Prot protein existence level 1. This enzyme is an effector of chloramphenicol resistance in bacteria. From Escherichia coli. This protein is used as a marker in many commonly used cloning vectors, such as pACYC184.
   1226..1328    -  promoter       cat promoter: promoter of the E. coli cat gene encoding chloramphenicol acetyltransferase
   1429..2017    +  rep_origin     ori: high-copy-number ColE1/pMB1/pBR322/pUC origin of replication
   2447..2465    +  promoter       SP6 promoter: promoter for bacteriophage SP6 RNA polymerase
   2519..2836    +  CDS            TRBV12-4 (fragment): TVBL4_HUMAN - Experimental evidence at protein level: Swiss-Prot protein existence level 1. V region of the variable domain of T cell receptor (TR) beta chain that participates in the antigen recognition (PubMed:24600447). Alpha-beta T cell receptors are antigen specific receptors which are essential to the immune response and are present on the cell surface of T lymphocytes. Recognize peptide-major histocompatibility (MH) (pMH) complexes that are displayed by antigen presenting cells (APC), a prerequisite for efficient T cell adaptive immunity against pathogens (PubMed:25493333). Binding of a
   2913..390     +  CDS            TRAC (across the origin): TRAC_HUMAN - Also known as TCRA. Experimental evidence at protein level: Swiss-Prot protein existence level 1. Constant region of T cell receptor (TR) alpha chain (PubMed:24600447). Alpha-beta T cell receptors are antigen specific receptors which are essential to the immune response and are present on the cell surface of T lymphocytes. Recognize peptide-major histocompatibility (MH) (pMH) complexes that are displayed by antigen presenting cells (APC), a prerequisite for efficient T cell adaptive immunity against pathogens (PubMed:25493333). Binding of alpha-beta TR to pMH complex initiates TR-
>Addgene plasmid #237937 | TRBV12-5 | addgene full sequence | sequence record 475846 | Addgene NGS Result
CTGAGAGACTCTAAATCCAGTGACAAGTCTGTCTGCCTATTCACCGATTTTGATTCTCAAACAAATGTGT
CACAAAGTAAGGATTCTGACGTCTATATCACAGACAAAACTGTGCTAGACATGAGGTCTATGGACTTCAA
GAGCAACAGTGCTGTGGCCTGGAGCAACAAATCTGACTTTGCATGTGCAAACGCCTTCAACAACAGCATT
ATTCCAGAAGATACCTTCTTCCCCAGCCCAGAAAGTTCCTGTGATGTCAAGCTGGTCGAGAAATCTTTTG
AAACAGATACGAACCTAAACTTTCAAAACCTGTCAGTGATTGGGTTCCGAATCCTCCTCCTGAAAGTGGC
CGGGTTTAATCTGCTCATGACGCTGCGGCTGTGGTCCAGCTGAGGAATTCATCAGAAGAGCCTCGAGGCG
GCCGCATGTGAGTCTCCCTATAGTGAGTCGTATTAATTTCGCGGGCGGAACCCCTATTTGTTTATTTTTC
TAAATACATTCAAATATGTATCCGCTCATGAGTAGCACCAGGCGTTTAAGGGCACCAATAACTGCCTTAA
AAAAATTACGCCCCGCCCTGCCACTCATCGCAGTACTGTTGTAATTCATTAAGCATTCTGCCGACATGGA
AGCCATCACAAACGGCATGATGAACCTGAATCGCCAGCGGCATCAGCACCTTGTCGCCTTGCGTATAATA
TTTGCCCATGGTGAAAACGGGGGCGAAGAAGTTGTCCATATTGGCCACGTTTAAATCAAAACTGGTGAAA
CTCACCCAGGGATTGGCTGAGACAAAAAACATATTCTCAATAAACCCTTTAGGGAAATAGGCCAGGTTTT
CACCGTAACACGCCACATCTTGCGAATATATGTGTAGAAACTGCCGGAAATCGTCGTGGTATTCACTCCA
GAGCGATGAAAACGTTTCAGTTTGCTCATGGAAAACGGTGTAACAAGGGTGAACACTATCCCATATCACC
AGCTCACCGTCTTTCATTGCCATACGAAATTCCGGATGAGCATTCATCAGGCGGGCAAGAATGTGAATAA
AGGCCGGATAAAACTTGTGCTTATTTTTCTTTACGGTCTTTAAAAAGGCCGTAATATCCAGCTGAACGGT
CTGGTTATAGGTACATTGAGCAACTGACTGAAATGCCTCAAAATGTTCTTTACGATGCCATTGGGATATA
TCAACGGTGGTATATCCAGTGATTTTTTTCTCCATTTTAGCTTCCTTAGCTCCTGAAAATCTCGATAACT
CAAAAAATACGCCCGGTAGTGATCTTATTTCATTATGGTGAAAGTTGGAACCTCTTACGTGCCGATCAAA
GTCTCATTTTCGCCAAAAGTTGTCATGACCAAAATCCCTTAACGTGAGTTTTCGTTCCACTGAGCGTCAG
ACCCCGTAGAAAAGATCAAAGGATCTTCTTGAGATCCTTTTTTTCTGCGCGTAATCTGCTGCTTGCAAAC
AAAAAAACCACCGCTACCAGCGGTGGTTTGTTTGCCGGATCAAGAGCTACCAACTCTTTTTCCGAAGGTA
ACTGGCTTCAGCAGAGCGCAGATACCAAATACTGTTCTTCTAGTGTAGCCGTAGTTAGGCCACCACTTCA
AGAACTCTGTAGCACCGCCTACATACCTCGCTCTGCTAATCCTGTTACCAGTGGCTGCTGCCAGTGGCGA
TAAGTCGTGTCTTACCGGGTTGGACTCAAGACGATAGTTACCGGATAAGGCGCAGCGGTCGGGCTGAACG
GGGGGTTCGTGCACACAGCCCAGCTTGGAGCGAACGACCTACACCGAACTGAGATACCTACAGCGTGAGC
TATGAGAAAGCGCCACGCTTCCCGAAGGGAGAAAGGCGGACAGGTATCCGGTAAGCGGCAGGGTCGGAAC
AGGAGAGCGCACGAGGGAGCTTCCAGGGGGAAACGCCTGGTATCTTTATAGTCCTGTCGGGTTTCGCCAC
CTCTGACTTGAGCGTCGATTTTTGTGATGCTCGTCAGGGGGGCGGAGCCTATGGAAAAACGCCAGCAATG
CGGCCTTTTTACGGTTCCTGGCCTTTTGCTGGCCTTTTGCTCACATGTTCTTTCCTGCGTTATCCCCTGA
TTCTGTGGATAACCGTATTACCGCCTTTGAGTGAGCTGATACCGCTCGCCGCAGCCGAACGACCGAGCGC
AGCGAGTCAGTGAGCGAGGAAGCCGAAAAATCAATAATCAGACAACAAGATGTGCGAACTCGATATTTTA
CACGACTCTCTTTACCAATTCTGCCCCGAATTACACTTAAAACGACTCAACAGCTTAACGTTGGCTTGCC
ACGCATTACTTGACTGTAAAACTCTCACTCTTACCGAACTTGGCCGTAACCTGCCAACCAAAGCGAGAAC
AAAACATAACATCAAACGAATCGACCGATTGTTAGGTAATCGTCACTTGCAGGAAGGTTTAAACGCATTT
AGGTGACACTATAGAAGTGTGTATCGCTCGAGGCTCTTCAGCATCTAGAGCCACCGGCATGAGCCACCAT
GGCCACCAGGCTCCTCTGCTGTGTGGTTCTTTGTCTCCTGGGAGAGGAGTTGATAGATGCTAGAGTCACC
CAGACACCAAGGCACAAGGTGACAGAGATGGGACAAGAAGTAACAATGAGATGTCAGCCAATTTTAGGCC
ACAATACTGTTTTCTGGTACAGACAGACCATGATGCAAGGACTGGAGTTGCTGGCTTACTTCCGCAACCG
GGCTCCGTTGGACGATTCGGGGATGCCGAAGGATCGATTCTCAGCAGAGATGCCTGATGCAACTTTAGCC
ACTCTGAAGATCCAGCCCTCAGAACCCAGGGACTCATAGTCTTCGTCACGAGACGTAATGGAGACCATGC
GATATCCGTAGGTCTCGAAACCGTCTCGGGGTGAAGACATCCGCAGTGTACCAG
